>Addgene plasmid #103165 | LSB-hsa-miR-101-3p | depositor full sequence | sequence record 195379 | Full Sequence
AATTGAGGGGATAACGCAGGAAAGAACATGTGAGCAAAAGGCCAGCAAAAGGCCAGGAACCGTAAAAAGG
CCGCGTTGCTGGCGTTTTTCCATAGGCTCCGCCCCCCTGACGAGCATCACAAAAATCGACGCTCAAGTCA
GAGGTGGCGAAACCCGACAGGACTATAAAGATACCAGGCGTTTCCCCCTGGAAGCTCCCTCGTGCGCTCT
CCTGTTCCGACCCTGCCGCTTACCGGATACCTGTCCGCCTTTCTCCCTTCGGGAAGCGTGGCGCTTTCTC
ATAGCTCACGCTGTAGGTATCTCAGTTCGGTGTAGGTCGTTCGCTCCAAGCTGGGCTGTGTGCACGAACC
CCCCGTTCAGCCCGACCGCTGCGCCTTATCCGGTAACTATCGTCTTGAGTCCAACCCGGTAAGACACGAC
TTATCGCCACTGGCAGCAGCCACTGGTAACAGGATTAGCAGAGCGAGGTATGTAGGCGGTGCTACAGAGT
TCTTGAAGTGGTGGCCTAACTACGGCTACACTAGAAGAACAGTATTTGGTATCTGCGCTCTGCTGAAGCC
AGTTACCTTCGGAAAAAGAGTTGGTAGCTCTTGATCCGGCAAACAAACCACCGCTGGTAGCGGTGGTTTT
TTTGTTTGCAAGCAGCAGATTACGCGCAGAAAAAAAGGATCTCAAGAAGATCCTTTGATCTTTTCTACGG
GGTCTGACGCTCAGTGGAACGAAAACTCACGTTAAGGGATTTTGGTCATGAGATTATCAAAAAGGATCTT
CACCTAGATCCTTTTAAATTAAAAATGAAGTTTTAAATCAATCTAAAGTATATATGAGTAAACTTGGTCT
GACAGTTACCAATGCTTAATCAGTGAGGCACCTATCTCAGCGATCTGTCTATTTCGTTCATCCATAGTTG
CCTGACTCCCCGTCGTGTAGATAACTACGATACGGGAGGGCTTACCATCTGGCCCCAGTGCTGCAATGAT
ACCGCGAGAACCACGCTCACCGGCTCCAGATTTATCAGCAATAAACCAGCCAGCCGGAAGGGCCGAGCGC
AGAAGTGGTCCTGCAACTTTATCCGCCTCCATCCAGTCTATTAATTGTTGCCGGGAAGCTAGAGTAAGTA
GTTCGCCAGTTAATAGTTTGCGCAACGTTGTTGCCATTGCTACAGGCATCGTGGTGTCACGCTCGTCGTT
TGGTATGGCTTCATTCAGCTCCGGTTCCCAACGATCAAGGCGAGTTACATGATCCCCCATGTTGTGCAAA
AAAGCGGTTAGCTCCTTCGGTCCTCCGATCGTTGTCAGAAGTAAGTTGGCCGCAGTGTTATCACTCATGG
TTATGGCAGCACTGCATAATTCTCTTACTGTCATGCCATCCGTAAGATGCTTTTCTGTGACTGGTGAGTA
CTCAACCAAGTCATTCTGAGAATAGTGTATGCGGCGACCGAGTTGCTCTTGCCCGGCGTCAATACGGGAT
AATACCGCGCCACATAGCAGAACTTTAAAAGTGCTCATCATTGGAAAACGTTCTTCGGGGCGAAAACTCT
CAAGGATCTTACCGCTGTTGAGATCCAGTTCGATGTAACCCACTCGTGCACCCAACTGATCTTCAGCATC
TTTTACTTTCACCAGCGTTTCTGGGTGAGCAAAAACAGGAAGGCAAAATGCCGCAAAAAAGGGAATAAGG
GCGACACGGAAATGTTGAATACTCATACTCTTCCTTTTTCAATATTATTGAAGCATTTATCAGGGTTATT
GTCTCATGAGCGGATACATATTTGAATGTAGCTCCGAATTTCTCGAGGGCTTGTCGACGACGGCGGTCTC
CGTCGTCAGGATCATGAATTCGACCCGCCTGCCACCATGACCGAGTACAAGCCCACGGTGCGCCTCGCCA
CCCGCGACGACGTCCCCCGGGCCGTACGCACCCTCGCCGCCGCGTTCGCCGACTACCCCGCCACGCGCCA
CACCGTCGACCCGGACCGCCACATCGAGCGGGTCACCGAGCTGCAAGAACTCTTCCTCACGCGCGTCGGG
CTCGACATCGGCAAGGTGTGGGTCGCGGACGACGGCGCCGCGGTGGCGGTCTGGACCACGCCGGAGAGCG
TCGAAGCGGGGGCGGTGTTCGCCGAGATCGGCCCGCGCATGGCCGAGTTGAGCGGTTCCCGGCTGGCCGC
GCAGCAACAGATGGAAGGCCTCCTGGCGCCGCACCGGCCCAAGGAGCCCGCGTGGTTCCTGGCCACCGTC
GGCGTCTCGCCCGACCACCAGGGCAAGGGTCTGGGCAGCGCCGTCGTGCTCCCCGGAGTGGAGGCGGCCG
AGCGCGCCGGGGTGCCCGCCTTCCTGGAGACATCCGCGCCCCGCAACCTCCCCTTCTACGAGCGGCTCGG
CTTCACCGTCACCGCCGACGTCGAGGTGCCCGAAGGACCGCGCACCTGGTGCATGACCCGCAAGCCCGGT
GCCTGATACGCGTGAATTCACTCCTCAGGTGCAGGCTGCCTATCAGAAGGTGGTGGCTGGTGTGGCCAAT
GCCCTGGCTCACAAATACCACTGAGATCTTTTTCCCTCTGCCAAAAATTATGGGGACATCATGAAGCCCC
TTGAGCATCTGACTTCTGGCTAATAAAGGAAATTTATTTTCATTGCAATAGTGTGTTGGAATTTTTTGTG
TCTCTCACTCGGAAGGACATATGGGAGGGCAAATCATTTAAAACATCAGAATGAGTATTTGGTTTAGAGT
TTGGCAACATATGCCCATATGCTGGCTGCCATGAACAAAGGTTGGCTATAAAGAGGTCATCAGTATATGA
AACAGCCCCCTGCTGTCCATTCCTTATTCCATAGAAAAGCCTTGACTTGAGGTTAGATTTTTTTTATATT
TTGTTTTGTGTTATTTTTTTCTTTAACATCCCTAAAATTTTCCTTACATGTTTTACTAGCCAGATTTTTC
CTCCTCTCCTGACTACTCCCAGTCATAGCTGTCCCTCTTCTCTTATGGAGATCCCTCGACCTGCAGCCCA
AGCTTGAATTCTCTAGAATTACCCTGTTATCCCTATGCTTGGTTTACCGAGCTCTTATTGGTTTTCAAAC
TTCATTGACTGTGCCCAACGCGCCTGGGAGCTCACGGGGACAGCCCCCCCCCAAAGCCCCCAGGGATGTA
ATTACGTCCCTCCCCCGCTAGGGGGCAGCAGCGAGCCGCCCGGGGCTCCGCTCCGGTCCGGCGCTCCCCC
CGCATCCCCGAGCCGGCAGCGTGCGGGGACAGCCCGGGCACGGGGAAGGTGGCACGGGATCGCTTTCCTC
TGAACGCTTCTCGCTGCTCTTTGAGCCTGCAGACACCTGGGGGGATACGGGGAAAAAGCTAGGCTGAAAG
ACCGGTTCTTAGAATGACACGCGCCTGGGAGCTCACGGGGACAGCCCCCCCCCAAAGCCCCCAGGGATGT
AATTACGTCCCTCCCCCGCTAGGGGGCAGCAGCGAGCCGCCCGGGGCTCCGCTCCGGTCCGGCGCTCCCC
CCGCATCCCCGAGCCGGCAGCGTGCGGGGACAGCCCGGGCACGGGGAAGGTGGCACGGGATCGCTTTCCT
CTGAACGCTTCTCGCTGCTCTTTGAGCCTGCAGACACCTGGGGGGATACGGGGAAAAAGCTAACTTCTGA
GACGACAACTTTGTATAGAAAAGTTGGCTCCGAATTCGCCCTTGACAGCAGAGATCCAGTTTGGTTAATT
AATTGGCTCCGGTGCCCGTCAGTGGGCAGAGCGCACATCGCCCACAGTCCCCGAGAAGTTGTGGGGAGGG
GTCGGCAATTGAACCGGTGCCTAGAGAAGGTGGCGCGGGGTAAACTGGGAAAGTGATGTCGTGTACTGGC
TCCGCCTTTTTCCCGAGGGTGGGGGAGAACCGTATATAAGTGCAGTAGTCGCCGTGAACGTTCTTTTTCG
CAACGGGTTTGCCGCCAGAACACAGGTAAGTGCCGTGTGTGGTTCCCGCGGGCCTGGCCTCTTTACGGGT
TATGGCCCTTGCGTGCCTTGAATTACTTCCACCTGGCTGCAGTACGTGATTCTTGATCCCGAGCTTCGGG
TTGGAAGTGGGTGGGAGAGTTCGAGGCCTTGCGCTTAAGGAGCCCCTTCGCCTCGTGCTTGAGTTGAGGC
CTGGCCTGGGCGCTGGGGCCGCCGCGTGCGAATCTGGTGGCACCTTCGCGCCTGTCTCGCTGCTTTCGAT
AAGTCTCTAGCCATTTAAAATTTTTGATGACCTGCTGCGACGCTTTTTTTCTGGCAAGATAGTCTTGTAA
ATGCGGGCCAAGATCTGCACACTGGTATTTCGGTTTTTGGGGCCGCGGGCGGCGACGGGGCCCGTGCGTC
CCAGCGCACATGTTCGGCGAGGCGGGGCCTGCGAGCGCGGCCACCGAGAATCGGACGGGGGTAGTCTCAA
GCTGGCCGGCCTGCTCTGGTGCCTGGCCTCGCGCCGCCGTGTATCGCCCCGCCCTGGGCGGCAAGGCTGG
CCCGGTCGGCACCAGTTGCGTGAGCGGAAAGATGGCCGCTTCCCGGCCCTGCTGCAGGGAGCTCAAAATG
GAGGACGCGGCGCTCGGGAGAGCGGGCGGGTGAGTCACCCACACAAAGGAAAAGGGCCTTTCCGTCCTCA
GCCGTCGCTTCATGTGACTCCACGGAGTACCGGGCGCCGTCCAGGCACCTCGATTAGTTCTCGAGCTTTT
GGAGTACGTCGTCTTTAGGTTGGGGGGAGGGGTTTTATGCGATGGAGTTTCCCCACACTGAGTGGGTGGA
GACTGAAGTTAGGCCAGCTTGGCACTTGATGTAATTCTCCTTGGAATTTGCCCTTTTTGAGTTTGGATCT
TGGTTCATTCTCAAGCCTCAGACAGTGGTTCAAAGTTTTTTTCTTCCATTTCAGGTGTCGTGAGAAGGGC
GAATTCGACCCAAGTTTGTACAAAAAAGCAGGCTGGATCCAGGTGCCACCATGGTGAGCGAGCTGATTAA
GGAGAACATGCACATGAAGCTGTACATGGAGGGCACCGTGAACAACCACCACTTCAAGTGCACATCCGAG
GGCGAAGGCAAGCCCTACGAGGGCACCCAGACCATGAGAATCAAGGCGGTCGAGGGCGGCCCTCTCCCCT
TCGCCTTCGACATCCTGGCTACCAGCTTCATGTACGGCAGCAAAACCTTCATCAACCACACCCAGGGCAT
CCCCGACTTCTTTAAGCAGTCCTTCCCCGAGGGCTTCACATGGGAGAGAGTCACCACATACGAAGATGGG
GGCGTGCTGACCGCTACCCAGGACACCAGCCTCCAGGACGGCTGCCTCATCTACAACGTCAAGATCAGAG
GGGTGAACTTCCCATCCAACGGCCCTGTGATGCAGAAGAAAACACTCGGCTGGGAGGCCTCCACCGAGAC
ACTGTACCCCGCTGACGGCGGCCTGGAAGGCAGAGCCGACATGGCCCTGAAGCTCGTGGGCGGGGGCCAC
CTGATCTGCAACCTTAAGACCACATACAGATCCAAGAAACCCGCTAAGAACCTCAAGATGCCCGGCGTCT
ACTATGTGGACAGGAGACTGGAAAGAATCAAGGAGGCCGACAAAGAGACATACGTCGAGCAGCACGAGGT
GGCTGTGGCCAGATACTGCGACCTCCCTAGCAAACTGGGGCACAAACTTAATTGAGAATTCTACCACCCA
GCTTTCTTGTACAAAGTGGTACGTCTCAAGACCAGAGGTCTCTGCTTATTAATCGTTCAGTTATCACAGT
ACTGTATTCAGTTATCACAGTACTGTATTCAGTTATCACAGTACTGTATTCAGTTATCACAGTACTGTAC
AACCAGAAGAGACCTGTGCTTCACTCCTCAGGTGCAGGCTGCCTATCAGAAGGTGGTGGCTGGTGTGGCC
AATGCCCTGGCTCACAAATACCACTGAGATCTTTTTCCCTCTGCCAAAAATTATGGGGACATCATGAAGC
CCCTTGAGCATCTGACTTCTGGCTAATAAAGGAAATTTATTTTCATTGCAATAGTGTGTTGGAATTTTTT
GTGTCTCTCACTCGGAAGGACATATGGGAGGGCAAATCATTTAAAACATCAGAATGAGTATTTGGTTTAG
AGTTTGGCAACATATGCCCATATGCTGGCTGCCATGAACAAAGGTTGGCTATAAAGAGGTCATCAGTATA
TGAAACAGCCCCCTGCTGTCCATTCCTTATTCCATAGAAAAGCCTTGACTTGAGGTTAGATTTTTTTTAT
ATTTTGTTTTGTGTTATTTTTTTCTTTAACATCCCTAAAATTTTCCTTACATGTTTTACTAGCCAGATTT
TTCCTCCTCTCCTGACTACTCCCAGTCATAGCTGTCCCTCTTCTCTTATGGAGATCCCGAGCGGTGCGTT
TTTATGCTTGTAGTATTGTATAATGTTTTTAAGATCCAAGCTTCTGACCTCTTCTCTTCCTCCCACAGGG
CCTCGAGACAATTGCATCGATGGTACCAGTGAAAGTCTGCAATGAATTCGAGTTGGCGCGCCTGTCATTC
TAAATCTCTCTTTCAGCCTAAAGCTTTTTCCCCGTATCCCCCCAGGTGTCTGCAGGCTCAAAGAGCAGCG
AGAAGCGTTCAGAGGAAAGCGATCCCGTGCCACCTTCCCCGTGCCCGGGCTGTCCCCGCACGCTGCCGGC
TCGGGGATGCGGGGGGAGCGCCGGACCGGAGCGGAGCCCCGGGCGGCTCGCTGCTGCCCCCTAGCGGGGG
AGGGACGTAATTACATCCCTGGGGGCTTTGGGAGGGGGCTGTCCCCGTGAGCTCCCAGGCGCGCCTGTCA
TTCTAAATCTCTCTTTCAGCCTAAAGCTTTTTCCCCGTATCCCCCCAGGTGTCTGCAGGCTCAAAGAGCA
GCGAGAAGCGTTCAGAGGAAAGCGATCCCGTGCCACCTTCCCCGTGCCCGGGCTGTCCCCGCACGCTGCC
GGCTCGGGGATGCGGGGGGAGCGCCGGACCGGAGCGGAGCCCCGGGCGGCTCGCTGCTGCCCCCTAGCGG
GGGAGGGACGTAATTACATCCCTGGGGGCTTTGGGGGGGGGCTGTCCCCGTGAGCTCCCAGGCGCGCCAA
CTCGGTACCGTATCGATGTCGACGTTAACGCTAGTGATATCAACTTTGTATAGAAAAGTTGGCTCCGAAT
TCGCCCTTGACAGCAGAGATCCAGTTTGGTTAATTAATTGGCTCCGGTGCCCGTCAGTGGGCAGAGCGCA
CATCGCCCACAGTCCCCGAGAAGTTGTGGGGAGGGGTCGGCAATTGAACCGGTGCCTAGAGAAGGTGGCG
CGGGGTAAACTGGGAAAGTGATGTCGTGTACTGGCTCCGCCTTTTTCCCGAGGGTGGGGGAGAACCGTAT
ATAAGTGCAGTAGTCGCCGTGAACGTTCTTTTTCGCAACGGGTTTGCCGCCAGAACACAGGTAAGTGCCG
TGTGTGGTTCCCGCGGGCCTGGCCTCTTTACGGGTTATGGCCCTTGCGTGCCTTGAATTACTTCCACCTG
GCTGCAGTACGTGATTCTTGATCCCGAGCTTCGGGTTGGAAGTGGGTGGGAGAGTTCGAGGCCTTGCGCT
TAAGGAGCCCCTTCGCCTCGTGCTTGAGTTGAGGCCTGGCCTGGGCGCTGGGGCCGCCGCGTGCGAATCT
GGTGGCACCTTCGCGCCTGTCTCGCTGCTTTCGATAAGTCTCTAGCCATTTAAAATTTTTGATGACCTGC
TGCGACGCTTTTTTTCTGGCAAGATAGTCTTGTAAATGCGGGCCAAGATCTGCACACTGGTATTTCGGTT
TTTGGGGCCGCGGGCGGCGACGGGGCCCGTGCGTCCCAGCGCACATGTTCGGCGAGGCGGGGCCTGCGAG
CGCGGCCACCGAGAATCGGACGGGGGTAGTCTCAAGCTGGCCGGCCTGCTCTGGTGCCTGGCCTCGCGCC
GCCGTGTATCGCCCCGCCCTGGGCGGCAAGGCTGGCCCGGTCGGCACCAGTTGCGTGAGCGGAAAGATGG
CCGCTTCCCGGCCCTGCTGCAGGGAGCTCAAAATGGAGGACGCGGCGCTCGGGAGAGCGGGCGGGTGAGT
CACCCACACAAAGGAAAAGGGCCTTTCCGTCCTCAGCCGTCGCTTCATGTGACTCCACGGAGTACCGGGC
GCCGTCCAGGCACCTCGATTAGTTCTCGAGCTTTTGGAGTACGTCGTCTTTAGGTTGGGGGGAGGGGTTT
TATGCGATGGAGTTTCCCCACACTGAGTGGGTGGAGACTGAAGTTAGGCCAGCTTGGCACTTGATGTAAT
TCTCCTTGGAATTTGCCCTTTTTGAGTTTGGATCTTGGTTCATTCTCAAGCCTCAGACAGTGGTTCAAAG
TTTTTTTCTTCCATTTCAGGTGTCGTGAGAAGGGCGAATTCGACCCAAGTTTGTACAAAAAAGCAGGCTC
GCCACCATGGTGAGCAAGGGCGAGGAGCTGTTCACCGGGGTGGTGCCCATCCTGGTCGAGCTGGACGGCG
ACGTAAACGGCCACAAGTTCAGCGTGAGGGGCGAGGGCGAGGGCGATGCCACCAACGGCAAGCTGACCCT
GAAGTTCATCTGCACCACCGGCAAGCTGCCCGTGCCCTGGCCCACCCTCGTGACCACCCTGAGCCACGGC
GTGCAGTGCTTCGCCCGCTACCCCGACCACATGAAGCAGCACGACTTCTTCAAGTCCGCCATGCCCGAAG
GCTACGTCCAGGAGCGCACCATCTTCTTCAAGGACGACGGCACCTACAAGACCCGCGCCGAGGTGAAGTT
CGAGGGCGACACCCTAGTGAACCGCATCGAGCTGAAGGGCGTCGACTTCAAGGAGGACGGCAACATCCTG
GGGCACAAGCTGGAGTACAACTTCAACAGCCACAACATCTATATCATGGCCGTCAAGCAGAAGAACGGCA
TCAAGGTGAACTTCAAGATCCGCCACAACGTGGAGGACGGCAGCGTGCAGCTCGCCGACCACTACCAGCA
GAACACCCCCATCGGCGACGGCCCCGTGCTGCTGCCCGACAGCCACTACCTGAGCACCCAGTCCGTGCTG
AGCAAAGACCCCAACGAGAAGCGCGATCACATGGTCCTGCTGGAGTTCCGCACCGCCGCCGGGATCACTC
TCGGCATGGACGAGCTGTACAAGTAATACCACCCAGCTTTCTTGTACAAAGTGGTACGCGTGAATTCACT
CCTCAGGTGCAGGCTGCCTATCAGAAGGTGGTGGCTGGTGTGGCCAATGCCCTGGCTCACAAATACCACT
GAGATCTTTTTCCCTCTGCCAAAAATTATGGGGACATCATGAAGCCCCTTGAGCATCTGACTTCTGGCTA
ATAAAGGAAATTTATTTTCATTGCAATAGTGTGTTGGAATTTTTTGTGTCTCTCACTCGGAAGGACATAT
GGGAGGGCAAATCATTTAAAACATCAGAATGAGTATTTGGTTTAGAGTTTGGCAACATATGCCCATATGC
TGGCTGCCATGAACAAAGGTTGGCTATAAAGAGGTCATCAGTATATGAAACAGCCCCCTGCTGTCCATTC
CTTATTCCATAGAAAAGCCTTGACTTGAGGTTAGATTTTTTTTATATTTTGTTTTGTGTTATTTTTTTCT
TTAACATCCCTAAAATTTTCCTTACATGTTTTACTAGCCAGATTTTTCCTCCTCTCCTGACTACTCCCAG
TCATAGCTGTCCCTCTTCTCTTATGGAGATCCCTCGACCTGCAGCCCAAGCTTGGCGTAATCATGGTCAT
AGCTGTTTCCTGTGTGAAATTGTTATCCGCTCACAATTCCACACAACATACGAGCCGGAAGCATAAAGTG
TAAAGCCTGGGGTGCCTAATGAGTGAGCTAACTCACATTAATTGCGTTGCGCTCACTGCCCGCTTTCCAG
TCGGGAAACCTGTCGTGCCAGCGGATCGACAGTACTAAGCTTGGTCTAATACCCAATCTCTCGTCTTATC
CAGATGTTTTATACGCCTCTGGCCCGTGTCTCAAAATCTCTGATGTTACATTGCACAAGATAAAATAATA
TCATCATGAACAATAAAACTGTCTGCTTACATAAACAGTAATACAAGGGGTGTTATGAGCCATATTCAAC
GGGAAACGTCGAGGCCGCGATTAAATTCCAACATGGATGCTGATTTATATGGGTATAAATGGGCTCGCGA
TAATGTCGGGCAATCAGGTGCGACAATCTATCGCTTGTATGGGAAGCCCGATGCGCCAGAGTTGTTTCTG
AAACATGGCAAAGGTAGCGTTGCCAATGATGTTACAGATGAGATGGTCAGACTAAACTGGCTGACGGAAT
TTATGCCTCTTCCGACCATCAAGCATTTTATCCGTACTCCTGATGATGCATGGTTACTCACCACTGCGAT
CCCCGGAAAAACAGCATTCCAGGTATTAGAAGAATATCCTGATTCAGGTGAAAATATTGTTGATGCGCTG
GCAGTGTTCCTGCGCCGGTTGCATTCGATTCCTGTTTGTAATTGTCCTTTTAACAGCGATCGCGTATTTC
GTCTCGCTCAGGCGCAATCACGAATGAATAACGGTTTGGTTGATGCGAGTGATTTTGATGACGAGCGTAA
TGGCTGGCCTGTTGAACAAGTCTGGAAAGAAATGCATAAACTTTTGCCATTCTCACCGGATTCAGTCGTC
ACTCATGGTGATTTCTCACTTGATAACCTTATTTTTGACGAGGGGAAATTAATAGGTTGTATTGATGTTG
GACGAGTCGGAATCGCAGACCGATACCAGGATCTTGCCATCCTATGGAACTGCCTCGGTGAGTTTTCTCC
TTCATTACAGAAACGGCTTTTTCAAAAATATGGTATTGATAATCCTGATATGAATAAATTGCAGTTTCAT
TTGATGCTCGATGAGTTTTTCTAATCAGAATTGGTTAATTGGTTGTAACACTGGCAGAGCATTACGCTGA
CTTGACGGGACGGCGCAAGCTCATGACCAAAATCCCTTAACGTGAGTTACGCGTCGTTCCACTGAGCGTC
AGAGGTATCACTAGTATTACAGAGGTAAGTTATAACAGTCGCCTAACCC
Features (pLannotate 1.2.2; 28 found; start..end, strand, type, name):
     87..675     -  rep_origin     ori: high-copy-number ColE1/pMB1/pBR322/pUC origin of replication
    846..1706    -  CDS            AmpR: β-lactamase; bla; confers resistance to ampicillin, carbenicillin, and related antibiotics
   1707..1778    -  promoter       AmpR promoter: bla
   1857..2456    +  CDS            PuroR: puromycin N-acetyltransferase; pac from Streptomyces alboniger; confers resistance to puromycin
   2461..2541    +  CDS            HBB (fragment): HBB_PONPY - Experimental evidence at transcript level: Swiss-Prot protein existence level 2. Involved in oxygen transport from the lung to the various peripheral tissues. From Pongo pygmaeus (Bornean orangutan).
   2612..2667    +  polyA_signal   β-globin poly(A) signal: rabbit β-globin polyadenylation signal (Gil and Proudfoot, 1987)
   3646..3666    +  protein_bind   attB4: mutant version of attB; core recombination site for the Gateway® BP reaction BP Clonase™
   3734..3945    +  promoter       EF-1α core promoter: core promoter for human elongation factor EF-1α
   3946..4884    +  intron         EF-1α intron A: intron upstream of the start codon of human EF-1α
   4911..4931    +  protein_bind   attB1: mutant version of attB; core recombination site for the Gateway® BP reaction BP Clonase™
   4951..5646    +  CDS            mKate2: mKate2 is a basic (constitutively fluorescent) red fluorescent protein published in 2009, derived from Entacmaea quadricolor. It is reported to be a rapidly-maturing monomer with moderate acid sensitivity.
   5666..5690    -  protein_bind   attB2: mutant version of attB; recombination site for the Gateway® BP reaction BP Clonase™
   5830..5904    +  CDS            HBB (fragment): HBB_PONPY - Experimental evidence at transcript level: Swiss-Prot protein existence level 2. Involved in oxygen transport from the lung to the various peripheral tissues. From Pongo pygmaeus (Bornean orangutan).
   5975..6030    +  polyA_signal   β-globin poly(A) signal: rabbit β-globin polyadenylation signal (Gil and Proudfoot, 1987)
   6414..6439    +  misc_feature   SA: splice acceptor site
   7111..7131    +  protein_bind   attB4: mutant version of attB; core recombination site for the Gateway® BP reaction BP Clonase™
   7199..7410    +  promoter       EF-1α core promoter: core promoter for human elongation factor EF-1α
   7411..8349    +  intron         EF-1α intron A: intron upstream of the start codon of human EF-1α
   8376..8396    +  protein_bind   attB1: mutant version of attB; core recombination site for the Gateway® BP reaction BP Clonase™
   8407..9123    +  CDS            EBFP2: EBFP2 is a basic (constitutively fluorescent) blue fluorescent protein published in 2007, derived from Aequorea victoria. It is reported to be a rapidly-maturing monomer with moderate acid sensitivity.
   9131..9155    -  protein_bind   attB2: mutant version of attB; recombination site for the Gateway® BP reaction BP Clonase™
   9159..9239    +  CDS            HBB (fragment): HBB_PONPY - Experimental evidence at transcript level: Swiss-Prot protein existence level 2. Involved in oxygen transport from the lung to the various peripheral tissues. From Pongo pygmaeus (Bornean orangutan).
   9310..9365    +  polyA_signal   β-globin poly(A) signal: rabbit β-globin polyadenylation signal (Gil and Proudfoot, 1987)
   9748..9770    -  protein_bind   lac operator (fragment): The lac repressor binds to the lac operator to inhibit transcription in E. coli. This inhibition can be relieved by adding lactose or isopropyl-β-D-thiogalactopyranoside (IPTG). lac repressor encoded by lacI
   9774..9804    -  promoter       lac promoter: promoter for the E. coli lac operon
   9819..9840    -  protein_bind   CAP binding site: CAP binding activates transcription in the presence of cAMP. E. coli catabolite activator protein
   9853..9892    -  CDS            lacI (fragment): lac repressor; lacI; The lac repressor binds to the lac operator to inhibit transcription in E. coli. This inhibition can be relieved by adding lactose or isopropyl-β-D-thiogalactopyranoside (IPTG).
  10065..10874   +  CDS            KanR: aminoglycoside phosphotransferase; aph(3')-Ia; confers resistance to kanamycin in bacteria or G418 (Geneticin®) in eukaryotes
