[The description below was written by a language model from this plasmid's Addgene catalogue record and pLannotate feature annotations shown in this document.]
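Description:
LSB-hsa-miR-101-3p is a mammalian expression and synthetic-biology plasmid of about 11 kb, built on the Low Sensor Backbone (LSB), that reports the activity of the human microRNA miR-101-3p by two-colour fluorescence. It replicates in E. coli from a high-copy ColE1/pUC-type origin and carries both an ampicillin resistance gene (β-lactamase with its own promoter) and a kanamycin resistance gene (aph(3')-Ia), and the record lists selection with both antibiotics. A small remnant of lac promoter/operator sequence is also annotated in the backbone.

The payload is a pair of parallel transcription units with matching architecture. Each has a human EF-1α core promoter with its intron A, a fluorescent protein coding sequence flanked by Gateway attB recombination scars, and a rabbit β-globin 3' region with its polyadenylation signal. One unit encodes the red protein mKate2 and, according to the catalogue entry, carries the miR-101-3p target site in its 3' UTR. That site is not annotated as a separate feature in the table. The other unit encodes the blue protein EBFP2 with no target site and serves as an internal reference. When miR-101-3p is active in a transfected cell, the mKate2 transcript is repressed while EBFP2 is unaffected, so the mKate2-to-EBFP2 ratio gives a normalised readout of miRNA activity.

A puromycin N-acetyltransferase gene with its own β-globin poly(A) signal allows puromycin selection in mammalian cells, although no promoter is annotated for it. The depositor warns that the repeated poly(A) elements make the plasmid inherently unstable, and that the physical plasmid differs slightly from the deposited sequence, with short insertions flanking the puromycin gene that do not impair selection.
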