Addgene plasmid #103165: LSB-hsa-miR-101-3p
Purpose: Used to sense miRNA activity using fluorescence based tools. hsa-miR-101-3p target in 3' UTR of of mKate. miRNA activity can be measured by the repression of mKate2 relative to EBFP2 fluorescent proteins . Plasmid is inherently unstable; please see Depositor Comments
Depositing lab: Ron Weiss. Depositing organization: Massachusetts Institute of Technology. Publication: A mixed antagonistic/synergistic miRNA repression model enables accurate predictions of multi-input miRNA sensor activity. Gam JJ, Babb J, Weiss R. Nat Commun. 2018 Jun 22;9(1):2430. doi: 10.1038/s41467-018-04575-0. PubMed 29934631.
Backbone
  Vector backbone: Low Sensor Backbone (LSB)
  Vector type: Mammalian Expression, Synthetic Biology
Growth in bacteria
  Bacterial resistance: Ampicillin and Kanamycin, 100 & 50 μg/mL
  Growth temperature: 30°C
  Growth strain: NEB Stable
  Copy number: High Copy
Gene/Insert
  Gene/Insert name: hsa-miR-101-3p target
  Species: H. sapiens (human)
  Promoter: EF-1a
  Cloning method: Gibson Cloning
Terms and licenses: Academic/Nonprofit Terms; Industry Terms: Not Available to Industry
Depositor comments: Please note that this plasmid is inherently unstable due to a repeating poly A element. We recommend performing a diagnostic digest on multiple colonies upon receipt. The depositors would like to note the presence of several discrepancies between the depositor sequence and physical plasmid sequence. In particular, the sequences upstream and downstream of the puromycin coding region have 10 bp insertions which do not affect the ability to perform puromycin selection. The sequences for those regions within the physical plasmids are as follows: Upstream of Puro: GAATTCGACCGCCTGTCTCAAGGTGCCACC; Downstream of Puro: GCTTTGAGACTACGCGTGAATTCACTCCTC.
How to cite: LSB-hsa-miR-101-3p was a gift from Ron Weiss (Addgene plasmid # 103165 ; http://n2t.net/addgene:103165 ; RRID:Addgene_103165)
