>Addgene plasmid #103165 | LSB-hsa-miR-101-3p | depositor partial sequence | sequence record 195380 | hsa-miR-101-3p target
TTCAGTTATCACAGTACTGTA
