>Addgene plasmid #103165 | LSB-hsa-miR-101-3p | addgene partial sequence | sequence record 237545 | mKate2-F 5'-ACCCGCTAAGAACCTCAAGA-3'
ATCAAGGAGGCCGACAAAGAGACATACGTCGAGCAGCACGAGGTGGCTGTGGCCAGATACTGCGACCTCC
CTAGCAAACTGGGGCACAAACTTAATTGAGAATTCTACCACCCAGCTTTCTTGTACAAAGTGGTACGTCT
CAAGACCAGAGGTCTCTGCTTATTAATCGTTCAGTTATCACAGTACTGTATTCAGTTATCACAGTACTGT
ATTCAGTTATCACAGTACTGTATTCAGTTATCACAGTACTGTACAACCAGAAGAGACCTGTGCTTCACTC
CTCAGGTGCAGGCTGCCTATCAGAAGGTGGTGGCTGGTGTGGCCAATGCCCTGGCTCACAAATACCACTG
AGATCTTTTTCCCTCTGCCAAAAATTATGGGGACATCATGAAGCCCCTTGAGCATCTGACTTCTGGCTAA
TAAAGGAAATTTATTTTCATTGCAATAGTGTGTTGGAATTTTTTGTGTCTCTCACTCGGAAGGACATATG
GGAGGGCAAATCATTTAAAACATCAGAATGAGTATTTGGTTTAGAGTTTGGCAACATATGCCCATATGCT
GGCTGCCATGAACAAAGGTTGGCTATAAAGAGGTCATCAGTATATGAAACAGCCCCCTGCTGTCCATTCC
TTATTCCATAGAAAAGCCTTGACTTGAGGTTAGATTTTTTTT
